Addgene plasmid #181701: pVRC8400-SARS-CoV-2-RBD(aa335-526)-B.1.1.529-AVI
Purpose: Expresses SARS-CoV-2 RBD domain from the B.1.1.529 (Omicron) variant with single chain Fc, HRV3C protease cleavage site, and AVI tag
Depositing lab: Peter Kwong. Depositing organization: National Institute of Allergy and Infectious Diseases (NIAID). Publication: Molecular probes of spike ectodomain and its subdomains for SARS-CoV-2 variants, Alpha through Omicron. Teng IT, Nazzari AF, Choe M, Liu T, Oliveira de Souza M, Petrova Y, Tsybovsky Y, Wang S, Zhang B, Artamonov M, Madan B, Huang A, Lopez Acevedo SN, Pan X, Ruckwardt TJ, DeKosky BJ, Mascola JR, Misasi J, Sullivan NJ, Zhou T, Kwong PD. PLoS One. 2022 May 24;17(5):e0268767. doi: 10.1371/journal.pone.0268767. eCollection 2022. PubMed 35609088.
Backbone
  Vector backbone: pVRC8400
  Vector type: Mammalian Expression
Growth in bacteria
  Bacterial resistance: Kanamycin, 50 μg/mL
  Growth temperature: 37°C
  Growth strain: DH5alpha
  Copy number: Unknown
Gene/Insert
  Gene/Insert name: SARS-CoV-2-RBD-B.1.1.529
  Mutation: G339D, S371L, S373P, S375F, K417N, N440K, G446S, S477N, T478K, E484A, Q493R, G496S, Q498R, N501Y, Y505H
  Entrez Gene: S (a.k.a. GU280_gp02, spike glycoprotein)
  Tag / fusion protein: scFc (N terminal on insert); HRV3C (N terminal on insert); AVI (C terminal on insert)
Terms and licenses: Academic/Nonprofit Terms; Industry Terms: Not Available to Industry
Depositor comments: Please visit https://www.biorxiv.org/content/10.1101/2021.12.29.474491v1 for bioRxiv preprint.
How to cite: pVRC8400-SARS-CoV-2-RBD(aa335-526)-B.1.1.529-AVI was a gift from Peter Kwong (Addgene plasmid # 181701 ; http://n2t.net/addgene:181701 ; RRID:Addgene_181701)
