[The description below was written by a language model from this plasmid's Addgene catalogue record and pLannotate feature annotations shown in this document.]
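Description:
pVRC8400-SARS-CoV-2-RBD(aa335-526)-B.1.1.529-AVI is a 6.5 kb mammalian expression plasmid built on the pVRC8400 backbone and designed to produce a secreted, biotinylatable receptor-binding domain probe from the Omicron variant of SARS-CoV-2. It is propagated in E. coli through a high-copy ColE1/pUC-type origin and selected with kanamycin via an aph(3')-Ia gene. The short bla, Tn903 transposase, rop and bom fragments found by annotation are backbone remnants rather than functional elements.

The expression cassette is driven by the human CMV immediate-early enhancer and promoter, followed by a truncated HTLV-1 LTR segment and a partial CMV intron A, an arrangement that boosts transcript levels and processing in transfected mammalian cells. It ends with the bovine growth hormone polyadenylation signal. The open reading frame begins with a short mouse immunoglobulin heavy-chain fragment, most likely serving as a secretion leader, followed by human IgG1 constant-region sequence corresponding to the single-chain Fc (scFc) listed in the record. An HRV3C protease cleavage site then links this to spike residues 335–526, and an AVI tag sits at the C terminus. The HRV3C site and AVI tag are stated in the catalogue fields but were not picked up as separate features in the annotation. The RBD carries the fifteen B.1.1.529 substitutions, from G339D through Y505H, including K417N, E484A, Q493R and N501Y.

The parts fit a standard probe-production scheme: the Fc partner allows affinity capture of the secreted fusion, HRV3C cleavage releases the RBD, and the AVI tag permits site-specific enzymatic biotinylation. The associated publication describes such constructs as molecular probes of spike and its subdomains across variants from Alpha through Omicron.
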