Features (pLannotate 1.2.2; 15 found; start..end, strand, type, name):
    137..235     +  misc_feature   bom (fragment): basis of mobility region from pBR322
    321..700     +  enhancer       CMV enhancer: human cytomegalovirus immediate early enhancer
    701..904     +  promoter       CMV promoter: human cytomegalovirus (CMV) immediate early promoter
    993..1220    +  LTR            5' LTR (truncated) (fragment): truncated 5' long terminal repeat (LTR) from human T-cell leukemia virus (HTLV) type 1
   1224..1334    +  intron         CMV intron (fragment): modified intron A from human cytomegalovirus
   1385..1453    +  CDS            Ighv1-61 (fragment): HVM05_MOUSE - Also known as Igh-VJ558. Experimental evidence at protein level: Swiss-Prot protein existence level 1. From Mus musculus (Mouse).
   1787..2803    +  CDS            IGHG1: IGHG1_HUMAN - Experimental evidence at protein level: Swiss-Prot protein existence level 1. Constant region of immunoglobulin heavy chains. Immunoglobulins, also known as antibodies, are membrane-bound or secreted glycoproteins produced by B lymphocytes. In the recognition phase of humoral immunity, the membrane-bound immunoglobulins serve as receptors which, upon binding of a specific antigen, trigger the clonal expansion and differentiation of B lymphocytes into immunoglobulins- secreting plasma cells. Secreted immunoglobulins mediate the effector phase of humoral immunity, which results in
   2858..3469    +  CDS            S (fragment): SPIKE_SARS2 - Experimental evidence at protein level: Swiss-Prot protein existence level 1. [Spike glycoprotein]: May down-regulate host tetherin (BST2) by lysosomal degradation, thereby counteracting its antiviral activity. From Severe acute respiratory syndrome coronavirus 2 (2019-nCoV) (SARS-CoV-2).
   3531..3755    +  polyA_signal   bGH poly(A) signal: bovine growth hormone polyadenylation signal
   4293..4881    -  rep_origin     ori: high-copy-number ColE1/pMB1/pBR322/pUC origin of replication
   5053..5124    -  CDS            bla(M) (fragment): β-lactamase lacking the signal sequence; bla(M); allows cytosolic expression of β-lactamase
   5136..5282    -  CDS            TRA2_ECOLX (fragment): Protein predicted: Swiss-Prot protein existence level 4. Required for transposition of transposon Tn903. From Escherichia coli.
   5423..6238    -  CDS            KanR: aminoglycoside phosphotransferase; aph(3')-Ia; confers resistance to kanamycin in bacteria or G418 (Geneticin®) in eukaryotes
   6361..6448    -  promoter       AmpR promoter (fragment): bla
   6543..35      +  CDS            rop (fragment) (across the origin): Rop protein, which maintains plasmids at low copy number; rop
>Addgene plasmid #181701 | pVRC8400-SARS-CoV-2-RBD(aa335-526)-B.1.1.529-AVI | addgene full sequence | sequence record 354500 | Addgene NGS Result
TCGCGCGTTTCGGTGATGACGGTGAAAACCTCTGACACATGCAGCTCCCGGAGACGGTCACAGCTTGTCT
GTAAGCGGATGCCGGGAGCAGACAAGCCCGTCAGGGCGCGTCAGCGGGTGTTGGCGGGTGTCGGGGCTGG
CTTAACTATGCGGCATCAGAGCAGATTGTACTGAGAGTGCACCATATGCGGTGTGAAATACCGCACAGAT
GCGTAAGGAGAAAATACCGCATCAGATTGGCTATTGGCCATTGCATACGTTGTATCCATATCATAATATG
TACATTTATATTGGCTCATGTCCAACATTACCGCCATGTTGACATTGATTATTGACTAGTTATTAATAGT
AATCAATTACGGGGTCATTAGTTCATAGCCCATATATGGAGTTCCGCGTTACATAACTTACGGTAAATGG
CCCGCCTGGCTGACCGCCCAACGACCCCCGCCCATTGACGTCAATAATGACGTATGTTCCCATAGTAACG
CCAATAGGGACTTTCCATTGACGTCAATGGGTGGAGTATTTACGGTAAACTGCCCACTTGGCAGTACATC
AAGTGTATCATATGCCAAGTACGCCCCCTATTGACGTCAATGACGGTAAATGGCCCGCCTGGCATTATGC
CCAGTACATGACCTTATGGGACTTTCCTACTTGGCAGTACATCTACGTATTAGTCATCGCTATTACCATG
GTGATGCGGTTTTGGCAGTACATCAATGGGCGTGGATAGCGGTTTGACTCACGGGGATTTCCAAGTCTCC
ACCCCATTGACGTCAATGGGAGTTTGTTTTGGCACCAAAATCAACGGGACTTTCCAAAATGTCGTAACAA
CTCCGCCCCATTGACGCAAATGGGCGGTAGGCGTGTACGGTGGGAGGTCTATATAAGCAGAGCTCGTTTA
GTGAACCGTCAGATCGCCTGGAGACGCCATCCACGCTGTTTTGACCTCCATAGAAGACACCGGGACCGAT
CCAGCCTCCATCGGCTCGCATCTCTCCTTCACGCGCCCGCCGCCCTACCTGAGGCCGCCATCCACGCCGG
TTGAGTCGCGTTCTGCCGCCTCCCGCCTGTGGTGCCTCCTGAACTGCGTCCGCCGTCTAGGTAAGTTTAA
AGCTCAGGTCGAGACCGGGCCTTTGTCCGGCGCTCCCTTGGAGCCTACCTAGACTCAGCCGGCTCTCCAC
GCTTTGCCTGACCCTGCTTGCTCAACTCTAGTTAACGGTGGAGGGCAGTGTAGTCTGAGCAGTACTCGTT
GCTGCCGCGCGCGCCACCAGACATAATAGCTGACAGACTAACAGACTGTTCCTTTCCATGGGTCTTTTCT
GCAGTCACCGTCGTCGACACGTGTGATCAGATATCGCGGCCGCTCTAGACCACCATGGGATGGTCATGTA
TCATCCTTTTTCTAGTAGCAACTGCAACCGGTGTACATTCCGCACCTGAGCTGCTGGGCGGACCTAGTGT
CTTTCTGTTCCCCCCCAAGCCTAAGGACACCCTGATGATCAGCCGGACCCCCGAGGTTACATGCGTGGTG
GTCGATGTGTCCCACGAGGACCCTGAAGTGAAGTTTAATTGGTATGTGGACGGCGTCGAGGTCCACAACG
CCAAGACCAAGCCTAGAGAGGAACAGTACAACAGCACCTACAGAGTGGTGAGCGTGCTGACCGTGCTGCA
CCAAGATTGGCTGAATGGCAAGGAGTACAAGTGCAAGGTGAGCAACAAGGCCCTGCCAGCTCCTATTGAG
AAAACCATCAGCAAAGCCAAGGGCCAGCCTCGGGAGCCCCAGGTGTATACCCTGCCTCCATCTCGCGACG
AGCTGACCAAGAACCAGGTGTCTCTGTACTGCCTGGTCAAGGGCTTTTACCCTAGCGACATCGCCGTGGA
ATGGGAAAGCAACGGCCAGCCTGAGAACAACTATAAAACAACGCCACCTGTGCTGGACTCTGATGGCAGC
TTCTTCCTGTACAGCAAGCTGACCGTGGACAAGAGCAGGTGGCAACAGGGCAACGTGTTCAGCTGTAGCG
TGATGCACGAAGCTCTGCACAACCACTACACCCAGAAATCTCTCAGCCTGAGTCCCGGCAAGGGCGGCGG
CGGCAGCGGCGGGGGCGGCAGCGGCGGCGGTGGATCTGGCGGAGGCGGCTCCGCCCCTGAGCTTCTGGGC
GGCCCTTCTGTGTTCCTGTTCCCTCCAAAGCCCAAGGACACACTGATGATCAGCAGAACCCCTGAAGTGA
CCTGTGTGGTGGTGGACGTGTCTCATGAAGATCCTGAAGTCAAATTCAACTGGTACGTGGACGGGGTGGA
AGTGCACAATGCCAAAACTAAGCCTCGGGAAGAGCAGTACAATAGCACATACCGGGTGGTGTCTGTACTG
ACCGTGCTGCATCAGGACTGGCTGAACGGCAAGGAATACAAGTGCAAGGTGAGCAACAAGGCACTGCCAG
CTCCCATCGAAAAGACCATCTCCAAGGCTAAGGGCCAGCCTAGAGAGCCTCAGGTGTACACCCTGCCTCC
TAGCAGAGATGAACTGACAAAAAACCAGGTGAGCCTGACATGTCTGGTTAAGGGCTTTTACCCCTCTGAC
ATTGCCGTGGAATGGGAGTCTAATGGACAACCCGAAAACAACTACAAGACCACACCACCTGTGCTGGATA
GCGACGGCAGCTTCTTCCTGACCAGCAAGCTGACCGTGGATAAGTCCAGATGGCAGCAGGGCAATGTGTT
CAGCTGCAGCGTGATGCACGAGGCTCTGCACAACCACTACACCCAGAAAAGCCTGTCCCTGAGTCCAGGC
AAGGGCGGCTCTGGCGGAGGAGGATCTGGCGGCCTGGAAGTCCTCTTCCAGGGCCCTCTGTGTCCTTTCG
ACGAGGTGTTTAACGCCACAAGATTCGCCAGCGTTTATGCCTGGAATAGAAAAAGAATCTCTAACTGCGT
GGCTGACTACAGCGTGCTGTATAACCTGGCCCCTTTTTTCACCTTCAAGTGCTACGGCGTTTCCCCTACA
AAACTGAACGACCTGTGCTTCACGAACGTGTATGCCGACAGCTTCGTGATCCGGGGAGATGAGGTGCGGC
AGATCGCCCCTGGCCAAACAGGCAACATCGCCGATTACAACTACAAGCTGCCCGACGACTTCACAGGATG
TGTGATCGCCTGGAACAGCAACAAGCTCGACAGCAAAGTGAGCGGAAACTACAACTACCTGTACAGACTG
TTTAGAAAGAGCAATCTGAAGCCCTTCGAGAGAGATATCAGCACCGAGATCTACCAGGCCGGCAACAAAC
CGTGCAACGGCGTGGCCGGCTTCAACTGCTACTTCCCCCTGAGAAGCTACTCTTTCCGGCCTACCTACGG
CGTGGGCCACCAGCCTTACAGAGTGGTGGTGCTGAGCTTCGAGCTGCTGCACGCCCCTGCCACCGTGTGC
GGAGGCGGCGGCCTGGTGCCCCAGCAGAGCGGCGGACTGAACGACATCTTCGAGGCCCAGAAGATCGAGT
GGCACGAGGGCTGATGAGGATCCAGATCTGCTGTGCCTTCTAGTTGCCAGCCATCTGTTGTTTGCCCCTC
CCCCGTGCCTTCCTTGACCCTGGAAGGTGCCACTCCCACTGTCCTTTCCTAATAAAATGAGGAAATTGCA
TCGCATTGTCTGAGTAGGTGTCATTCTATTCTGGGGGGTGGGGTGGGGCAGGACAGCAAGGGGGAGGATT
GGGAAGACAATAGCAGGCATGCTGGGGATGCGGTGGGCTCTATGGGTACCCAGGTGCTGAAGAATTGACC
CGGTTCCTCCTGGGCCAGAAAGAAGCAGGCACATCCCCTTCTCTGTGACACACCCTGTCCACGCCCCTGG
TTCTTAGTTCCAGCCCCACTCATAGGACACTCATAGCTCAGGAGGGCTCCGCCTTCAATCCCACCCGCTA
AAGTACTTGGAGCGGTCTCTCCCTCCCTCATCAGCCCACCAAACCAAACCTAGCCTCCAAGAGTGGGAAG
AAATTAAAGCAAGATAGGCTATTAAGTGCAGAGGGAGAGAAAATGCCTCCAACATGTGAGGAAGTAATGA
GAGAAATCATAGAATTTTAAGGCCATGATTTAAGGCCATCATGGCCTTAATCTTCCGCTTCCTCGCTCAC
TGACTCGCTGCGCTCGGTCGTTCGGCTGCGGCGAGCGGTATCAGCTCACTCAAAGGCGGTAATACGGTTA
TCCACAGAATCAGGGGATAACGCAGGAAAGAACATGTGAGCAAAAGGCCAGCAAAAGGCCAGGAACCGTA
AAAAGGCCGCGTTGCTGGCGTTTTTCCATAGGCTCCGCCCCCCTGACGAGCATCACAAAAATCGACGCTC
AAGTCAGAGGTGGCGAAACCCGACAGGACTATAAAGATACCAGGCGTTTCCCCCTGGAAGCTCCCTCGTG
CGCTCTCCTGTTCCGACCCTGCCGCTTACCGGATACCTGTCCGCCTTTCTCCCTTCGGGAAGCGTGGCGC
TTTCTCATAGCTCACGCTGTAGGTATCTCAGTTCGGTGTAGGTCGTTCGCTCCAAGCTGGGCTGTGTGCA
CGAACCCCCCGTTCAGCCCGACCGCTGCGCCTTATCCGGTAACTATCGTCTTGAGTCCAACCCGGTAAGA
CACGACTTATCGCCACTGGCAGCAGCCACTGGTAACAGGATTAGCAGAGCGAGGTATGTAGGCGGTGCTA
CAGAGTTCTTGAAGTGGTGGCCTAACTACGGCTACACTAGAAGAACAGTATTTGGTATCTGCGCTCTGCT
GAAGCCAGTTACCTTCGGAAAAAGAGTTGGTAGCTCTTGATCCGGCAAACAAACCACCGCTGGTAGCGGT
GGTTTTTTTGTTTGCAAGCAGCAGATTACGCGCAGAAAAAAAGGATCTCAAGAAGATCCTTTGATCTTTT
CTACGGGGTCTGACGCTCAGTGGAACGAAAACTCACGTTAAGGGATTTTGGTCATGAGATTATCAAAAAG
GATCTTCACCTAGATCCTTTTAAATTAAAAATGAAGTTTTAAATCAATCTAAAGTATATATGAGTAAACT
TGGTCTGACAGTTACCAATGCTTAATCAGTGAGGCACCTATCTCAGCGATCTGTCTATTTCGTTCATCCA
TAGTTGCCTGACTCGGGGGGGGGGGGCGCTGAGGTCTGCCTCGTGAAGAAGGTGTTGCTGACTCATACCA
GGCCTGAATCGCCCCATCATCCAGCCAGAAAGTGAGGGAGCCACGGTTGATGAGAGCTTTGTTGTAGGTG
GACCAGTTGGTGATTTTGAACTTTTGCTTTGCCACGGAACGGTCTGCGTTGTCGGGAAGATGCGTGATCT
GATCCTTCAACTCAGCAAAAGTTCGATTTATTCAACAAAGCCGCCGTCCCGTCAAGTCAGCGTAATGCTC
TGCCAGTGTTACAACCAATTAACCAATTCTGATTAGAAAAACTCATCGAGCATCAAATGAAACTGCAATT
TATTCATATCAGGATTATCAATACCATATTTTTGAAAAAGCCGTTTCTGTAATGAAGGAGAAAACTCACC
GAGGCAGTTCCATAGGATGGCAAGATCCTGGTATCGGTCTGCGATTCCGACTCGTCCAACATCAATACAA
CCTATTAATTTCCCCTCGTCAAAAATAAGGTTATCAAGTGAGAAATCACCATGAGTGACGACTGAATCCG
GTGAGAATGGCAAAAGCTTATGCATTTCTTTCCAGACTTGTTCAACAGGCCAGCCATTACGCTCGTCATC
AAAATCACTCGCATCAACCAAACCGTTATTCATTCGTGATTGCGCCTGAGCGAGACGAAATACGCGATCG
CTGTTAAAAGGACAATTACAAACAGGAATCGAATGCAACCGGCGCAGGAACACTGCCAGCGCATCAACAA
TATTTTCACCTGAATCAGGATATTCTTCTAATACCTGGAATGCTGTTTTCCCGGGGATCGCAGTGGTGAG
TAACCATGCATCATCAGGAGTACGGATAAAATGCTTGATGGTCGGAAGAGGCATAAATTCCGTCAGCCAG
TTTAGTCTGACCATCTCATCTGTAACATCATTGGCAACGCTACCTTTGCCATGTTTCAGAAACAACTCTG
GCGCATCGGGCTTCCCATACAATCGATAGATTGTCGCACCTGATTGCCCGACATTATCGCGAGCCCATTT
ATACCCATATAAATCAGCATCCATGTTGGAATTTAATCGCGGCCTCGAGCAAGACGTTTCCCGTTGAATA
TGGCTCATAACACCCCTTGTATTACTGTTTATGTAAGCAGACAGTTTTATTGTTCATGATGATATATTTT
TATCTTGTGCAATGTAACATCAGAGATTTTGAGACACAACGTGGCTTTCCCCCCCCCCCCATTATTGAAG
CATTTATCAGGGTTATTGTCTCATGAGCGGATACATATTTGAATGTATTTAGAAAAATAAACAAATAGGG
GTTCCGCGCACATTTCCCCGAAAAGTGCCACCTGACGTCTAAGAAACCATTATTATCATGACATTAACCT
ATAAAAATAGGCGTATCACGAGGCCCTTTCGTC
